>Addgene plasmid #35982 | MDH1-PGK-FLAG-TAT-86-C | depositor full sequence | sequence record 44484 | MDH1-PGK-FLAG-TAT-86-C sequence 6566 bps
TGAAAGACCCCACCTGTAGGTTTGGCAAGCTAGCTTAAGTAACGCCATTTTGCAAGGCATGGAAAATACA
TAACTGAGAATAGAGAAGTTCAGATCAAGGTTAGGAACAGAGAGACAGCAGAATATGGGCCAAACAGGAT
ATCTGTGGTAAGCAGTTCCTGCCCCGGCTCAGGGCCAAGAACAGATGGTCCCCAGATGCGGTCCCGCCCT
CAGCAGTTTCTAGAGAACCATCAGATGTTTCCAGGGTGCCCCAAGGACCTGAAAATGACCCTGTGCCTTA
TTTGAACTAACCAATCAGTTCGCTTCTCGCTTCTGTTCGCGCGCTTCTGCTCCCCGAGCTCAATAAAAGA
GCCCACAACCCCTCACTCGGCGCGCCAGTCCTCCGATAGACTGCGTCGCCCGGGTACCCGTATTCCCAAT
AAAGCCTCTTGCTGTTTGCATCCGAATCGTGGACTCGCTGATCCTTGGGAGGGTCTCCTCAGATTGATTG
ACTGCCCACCTCGGGGGTCTTTCATTTGGAGGTTCCACCGAGATTTGGAGACCCCTGCCTAGGGACCACC
GACCCCCCCGCCGGGAGGTAAGCTGGCCAGCGGTCGTTTCGTGTCTGTCTCTGTCTTTGTGCGTGTTTGT
GCCGGCATCTAATGTTTGCGCCTGCGTCTGTACTAGTTAGCTAACTAGCTCTGTATCTGGCGGACCCGTG
GTGGAACTGACGAGTTCTGAACACCCGGCCGCAACCCTGGGAGACGTCCCAGGGACTTTGGGGGCCGTTT
TTGTGGCCCGACCTGAGGAAGGGAGTCGATGTGGAATCCGACCCCGTCAGGATATGTGGTTCTGGTAGGA
GACGAGAACCTAAAACAGTTCCCGCCTCCGTCTGAATTTTTGCTTTCGGTTTGGAACCGAAGCCGCGCGT
CTTGTCTGCTGCAGCGCTGCAGCATCGTTCTGTGTTGTCTCTGTCTGACTGTGTTTCTGTATTTGTCTGA
AAATTAGGGCCAGACTGTTACCACTCCCTTAAGTTTGACCTTAGGTCACTGGAAAGATGTCGAGCGGATC
GCTCACAACCAGTCGGTAGATGTCAAGAAGAGACGTTGGGTTACCTTCTGCTCTGCAGAATGGCCAACCT
TTAACGTCGGATGGCCGCGAGACGGCACCTTTAACCGAGACCTCATCACCCAGGTTAAGATCAAGGTCTT
TTCACCTGGCCCGCATGGACACCCAGACCAGGTCCCCTACATCGTGACCTGGGAAGCCTTGGCTTTTGAC
CCCCCTCCCTGGGTCAAGCCCTTTGTACACCCTAAGCCTCCGCCTCCTCTTCCTCCATCCGCCCCGTCTC
TCCCCCTTGAACCTCCTCGTTCGACCCCGCCTCGATCCTCCCTTTATCCAGCCCTCACTCCTTCTCTAGG
CGCCGGAATTAGATCTTATATGGGGCACCCCCGCCCCTTGTAAACTTCCCTGACCCTGACATGACAAGAG
TTACTAACAGCCCCTCTCTCCAAGCTCACTTACAGGCTCTCTACTTAGTCCAGCACGAAGTCTGGAGACC
TCTGGCGGCAGCCTACCAAGAACAACTGGACCGACCGGTGGTACCTCACCCTTACCGAGTCGGCGACACA
GTGTGGGTCCGCCGACACCAGACTAAGAACCTAGAACCTCGCTGGAAAGGACCTTACACAGTCCTGCTGA
CCACCCCCACCGCCCTCAAAGTAGACGGCATCGCAGCTTGGATACACGCCGCCCACGTGAAGGCTGCCGA
CCCCGGGGGTGGACCATCCTCTAGACTGCCGGATCAATTCCTACCGGGTAGGGGAGGCGCTTTTCCCAAG
GCAGTCTGGAGCATGCGCTTTAGCGGCCCCGCTGGGCACTTGGCGCTACACAAGTGGCCTCTGGCCTCGC
ACACATTCCACATCCACCGGTAGGCGCCAACCGGCTCCGTTCTTTGGTGGCCCCTTCGCGCCACCTTCTA
CTCCTCCCCTAGTCAGGAAGTTCCCCCCCGCCCCGCAGCTCGCGTCGTGCAGGACGTGACAAATGGAAGT
AGCACGTCTCACTAGTCTCGTGCAGATGGACAGCACCGCTGAGCAATGGAAGCGGGTAGGCCTTTGGGGC
AGCGGCCAATAGCAGCTTTGGCTCCTTCGCTTTCTGGGCTCAGAGGCTGGGAAGGGGTGGGTCCGGGGGC
GGGCTCAGGGGCGGGCTCAGGGGCGGGGCGGGCGCCCGAAGGTCCTCCGGAGGCCCGGCATTCTGCACGC
TTCAAAAGCGCACGTCTGCCGCGCTGTTCTCCTCTTCCTCATCTCCGGGCCTTTCGACCTGCACCATGGA
CTACAAAGACCATGACGGTGATTATAAAGATCATGACATCGATTACAAGGATGACGATGACAAGCTTGCG
GCCGCGAATTCAGAGCCAGTAGATCCTAACCTAGAGCCCTGGAATCATCCAGGAAGTCAGCCCGAAACTG
CTTGCAATAACTGTTTTTGTAAAAAATGTAGCTACCATTGTCTAGTTTGCTTTCAGAAAAAAGGCTTAGG
CATTTCACACGGCAGGAAGAAGCGGAGACAGCGACGAAGCGCTCCTCCGAGCAGTGAGGATCATCAAAAT
CTTATATCAAAGCAACCCATACCCCGAACCCAAGGGGACCAGACAGGCTCGGAAGAACAGTAGGTCGACC
TGCAGCCAAGCTTATCGATAAAATAAAAGATTTTATTTAGTCTCCAGAAAAAGGGGGGAATGAAAGACCC
CACCTGTAGGTTTGGCAAGAATTCGTTTAAACGGGCTCGAGTGGTCTCATACAGAACTTATAAGATTCCC
AAATCCAAAGACATTTCACGTTTATGGTGATTTCCCAGAACACATAGCGACATGCAAATATTGGGATCCG
CTAGCTTAAGTAACGCCATTTTGCAAGGCATGGAAAATACATAACTGAGAATAGAGAAGTTCAGATCAAG
GTTAGGAACAGAGAGACAGCAGAATATGGGCCAAACAGGATATCTGTGGTAAGCAGTTCCTGCCCCGGCT
CAGGGCCAAGAACAGATGGTCCCCAGATGCGGTCCCGCCCTCAGCAGTTTCTAGAGAACCATCAGATGTT
TCCAGGGTGCCCCAAGGACCTGAAAATGACCCTGTGCCTTATTTGAACTAACCAATCAGTTCGCTTCTCG
CTTCTGTTCGCGCGCTTCTGCTCCCCGAGCTCAATAAAAGAGCCCACAACCCCTCACTCGGCGCGCCAGT
CCTCCGATAGACTGCGTCGCCCGGGTACCCGTGTATCCAATAAACCCTCTTGCAGTTGCATCCGACTTGT
GGTCTCGCTGTTCCTTGGGAGGGTCTCCTCTGAGTGATTGACTACCCGTCAGCGGGGGTCTTTCATGGGT
AACAGTTTCTTGAAGTTGGAGAACAACATTCTGAGGGTAGGAGTCGAATATTAAGTAATCCTGACTCAAT
TAGCCACTGTTTTGAATCCACATACTCCAATACTCCTGAAATAGTTCATTATGGACAGCGCAGAAGAGCT
GGGGAGAATTAATTCGTAATCATGGTCATAGCTGTTTCCTGTGTGAAATTGTTATCCGCTCACAATTCCA
CACAACATACGAGCCGGAAGCATAAAGTGTAAAGCCTGGGGTGCCTAATGAGTGAGCTAACTCACATTAA
TTGCGTTGCGCTCACTGCCCGCTTTCCAGTCGGGAAACCTGTCGTGCCAGCTGCATTAATGAATCGGCCA
ACGCGCGGGGAGAGGCGGTTTGCGTATTGGGCGCTCTTCCGCTTCCTCGCTCACTGACTCGCTGCGCTCG
GTCGTTCGGCTGCGGCGAGCGGTATCAGCTCACTCAAAGGCGGTAATACGGTTATCCACAGAATCAGGGG
ATAACGCAGGAAAGAACATGTGAGCAAAAGGCCAGCAAAAGGCCAGGAACCGTAAAAAGGCCGCGTTGCT
GGCGTTTTTCCATAGGCTCCGCCCCCCTGACGAGCATCACAAAAATCGACGCTCAAGTCAGAGGTGGCGA
AACCCGACAGGACTATAAAGATACCAGGCGTTTCCCCCTGGAAGCTCCCTCGTGCGCTCTCCTGTTCCGA
CCCTGCCGCTTACCGGATACCTGTCCGCCTTTCTCCCTTCGGGAAGCGTGGCGCTTTCTCATAGCTCACG
CTGTAGGTATCTCAGTTCGGTGTAGGTCGTTCGCTCCAAGCTGGGCTGTGTGCACGAACCCCCCGTTCAG
CCCGACCGCTGCGCCTTATCCGGTAACTATCGTCTTGAGTCCAACCCGGTAAGACACGACTTATCGCCAC
TGGCAGCAGCCACTGGTAACAGGATTAGCAGAGCGAGGTATGTAGGCGGTGCTACAGAGTTCTTGAAGTG
GTGGCCTAACTACGGCTACACTAGAAGGACAGTATTTGGTATCTGCGCTCTGCTGAAGCCAGTTACCTTC
GGAAAAAGAGTTGGTAGCTCTTGATCCGGCAAACAAACCACCGCTGGTAGCGGTGGTTTTTTTGTTTGCA
AGCAGCAGATTACGCGCAGAAAAAAAGGATCTCAAGAAGATCCTTTGATCTTTTCTACGGGGTCTGACGC
TCAGTGGAACGAAAACTCACGTTAAGGGATTTTGGTCATGAGATTATCAAAAAGGATCTTCACCTAGATC
CTTTTAAATTAAAAATGAAGTTTTAAATCAATCTAAAGTATATATGAGTAAACTTGGTCTGACAGTTACC
AATGCTTAATCAGTGAGGCACCTATCTCAGCGATCTGTCTATTTCGTTCATCCATAGTTGCCTGACTCCC
CGTCGTGTAGATAACTACGATACGGGAGGGCTTACCATCTGGCCCCAGTGCTGCAATGATACCGCGAGAC
CCACGCTCACCGGCTCCAGATTTATCAGCAATAAACCAGCCAGCCGGAAGGGCCGAGCGCAGAAGTGGTC
CTGCAACTTTATCCGCCTCCATCCAGTCTATTAATTGTTGCCGGGAAGCTAGAGTAAGTAGTTCGCCAGT
TAATAGTTTGCGCAACGTTGTTGCCATTGCTACAGGCATCGTGGTGTCACGCTCGTCGTTTGGTATGGCT
TCATTCAGCTCCGGTTCCCAACGATCAAGGCGAGTTACATGATCCCCCATGTTGTGCAAAAAAGCGGTTA
GCTCCTTCGGTCCTCCGATCGTTGTCAGAAGTAAGTTGGCCGCAGTGTTATCACTCATGGTTATGGCAGC
ACTGCATAATTCTCTTACTGTCATGCCATCCGTAAGATGCTTTTCTGTGACTGGTGAGTACTCAACCAAG
TCATTCTGAGAATAGTGTATGCGGCGACCGAGTTGCTCTTGCCCGGCGTCAATACGGGATAATACCGCGC
CACATAGCAGAACTTTAAAAGTGCTCATCATTGGAAAACGTTCTTCGGGGCGAAAACTCTCAAGGATCTT
ACCGCTGTTGAGATCCAGTTCGATGTAACCCACTCGTGCACCCAACTGATCTTCAGCATCTTTTACTTTC
ACCAGCGTTTCTGGGTGAGCAAAAACAGGAAGGCAAAATGCCGCAAAAAAGGGAATAAGGGCGACACGGA
AATGTTGAATACTCATACTCTTCCTTTTTCAATATTATTGAAGCATTTATCAGGGTTATTGTCTCATGAG
CGGATACATATTTGAATGTATTTAGAAAAATAAACAAATAGGGGTTCCGCGCACATTTCCCCGAAAAGTG
CCACCTGACGTCTAAGAAACCATTATTATCATGACATTAACCTATAAAAATAGGCGTATCACGAGGCCCT
TTCGTCTCGCGCGTTTCGGTGATGACGGTGAAAACCTCTGACACATGCAGCTCCCGGAGACGGTCACAGC
TTGTCTGTAAGCGGATGCCGGGAGCAGACAAGCCCGTCAGGGCGCGTCAGCGGGTGTTGGCGGGTGTCGG
GGCTGGCTTAACTATGCGGCATCAGAGCAGATTGTACTGAGAGTGCACCATATGCGGTGTGAAATACCGC
ACAGATGCGTAAGGAGAAAATACCGCATCAGGCGCCATTCGCCATTCAGGCTGCGCAACTGTTGGGAAGG
GCGATCGGTGCGGGCCTCTTCGCTATTACGCCAGCTGGCGAAAGGGGGATGTGCTGCAAGGCGATTAAGT
TGGGTAACGCCAGGGTTTTCCCAGTCACGACGTTGTAAAACGACGGCCAGTGCCAAGCTCGCTCTCCCTT
ATGCGACTCCTGCATTAGGAAGCAGCCCAGTAGTAGGTTGAGGCCGTTGAGCACCGCCGCCGCAAGGAAT
GGTGCATGCAAGGAGATGGCGCCCAACAGTCCCCCGGCCACGGGGCCTGCCACCATACCCACGCCGAAAC
AAGCGCTCATGAGCCCGAAGTGGCGAGCCCGATCTTCCCCATCGGTGATGTCGGCGATATAGGCGCCAGC
AACCGCACCTGTGGCGCCGGTGATGCCGGCCACGATGCGTCCGGCGTAGAGGATCGATTAGTCCAATTTG
TTAAAGACAGGATATCAGTGGTCCAGGCTCTAGTTTTGACTCAACAATATCACCAGCTGAAGCCTATAGA
GTACGAGCCATAGATAAAATAAAAGATTTTATTTAGTCTCCAGAAAAAGGGGGGAA
Features (pLannotate 1.2.2; 22 found; start..end, strand, type, name):
    580..921     +  misc_feature   MESV Ψ: packaging signal of murine embryonic stem cell virus
    988..1404    +  CDS            gag (truncated): truncated Moloney murine leukemia virus (MMLV) gag gene lacking the start codon
   1411..1778    +  misc_feature   pol region: Moloney murine leukemia virus (MMLV) pol region containing the splice acceptor site
   1796..2296    +  promoter       PGK promoter: mouse phosphoglycerate kinase 1 promoter
   2309..2374    +  CDS            3xFLAG: three tandem FLAG® epitope tags, followed by an enterokinase cleavage site
   2393..2647    +  CDS            tat: TAT_HV1B1 - Experimental evidence at protein level: Swiss-Prot protein existence level 1. Extracellular circulating Tat can be endocytosed by surrounding uninfected cells via the binding to several surface receptors such as CD26, CXCR4, heparan sulfate proteoglycans (HSPG) or LDLR. Neurons are rarely infected, but they internalize Tat via their LDLR. Through its interaction with nuclear HATs, Tat is potentially able to control the acetylation-dependent cellular gene expression. Modulates the expression of many cellular genes involved in cell survival, proliferation or in coding for cytokines o
   2719..2749    +  LTR            3' LTR (ΔU3) (fragment): self-inactivating 3' long terminal repeat (LTR) from Moloney murine leukemia virus
   2771..2861    -  promoter       H1 promoter: human H1 RNA promoter
   2870..3356    +  LTR            3' LTR (fragment): 3' long terminal repeat from murine embryonic stem cell virus
   3549..3565    -  protein_bind   lac operator: The lac repressor binds to the lac operator to inhibit transcription in E. coli. This inhibition can be relieved by adding lactose or isopropyl-β-D-thiogalactopyranoside (IPTG). lac repressor encoded by lacI
   3573..3603    -  promoter       lac promoter: promoter for the E. coli lac operon
   3618..3639    -  protein_bind   CAP binding site: CAP binding activates transcription in the presence of cAMP. E. coli catabolite activator protein
   3652..3744    -  CDS            lacI (fragment): lac repressor; lacI; The lac repressor binds to the lac operator to inhibit transcription in E. coli. This inhibition can be relieved by adding lactose or isopropyl-β-D-thiogalactopyranoside (IPTG).
   3927..4515    -  rep_origin     ori: high-copy-number ColE1/pMB1/pBR322/pUC origin of replication
   4686..5546    -  CDS            AmpR: β-lactamase; bla; confers resistance to ampicillin, carbenicillin, and related antibiotics
   5547..5651    -  promoter       AmpR promoter: bla
   5746..5781    +  CDS            rop (fragment): Rop protein, which maintains plasmids at low copy number; rop
   5883..5982    +  misc_feature   bom (fragment): basis of mobility region from pBR322
   5988..6142    -  CDS            lacZα (fragment): LacZα fragment of β-galactosidase; lacZ fragment
   6150..6425    -  CDS            TcR (fragment): tetracycline efflux protein; tet; confers resistance to tetracycline
   6423..6523    +  CDS            env (fragment): murine leukemia virus gPr80 envelope polyprotein precursor; env; proteolytically cleaved into gp70SU and p15TM subunits
   6565..516     +  LTR            5' LTR (across the origin): 5' long terminal repeat from murine embryonic stem cell virus
