[The description below was written by a language model from this plasmid's Addgene catalogue record and pLannotate feature annotations shown in this document.]
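Description:
MDH1-PGK-FLAG-TAT-86-C is a gammaretroviral (MSCV/MMLV-type) expression vector built on the MDH1-PGK-GFP_2.0 backbone and used to deliver HIV-1 Tat into mammalian cells. It is propagated in E. coli as a high-copy plasmid through a ColE1/pUC-type origin, with ampicillin selection from the β-lactamase gene. Short fragments of lacI, lacZα, rop, bom, TcR and env in the bacterial portion appear to be non-functional leftovers from earlier cloning steps. No mammalian drug-selection marker or fluorescent reporter is annotated. The recorded sequence (6,566 nt) is shorter than the stated backbone size (6,963 bp), which would be consistent with the Tat cassette having replaced the GFP of the parental vector, although the record does not say so explicitly.

The viral portion comprises a murine embryonic stem cell virus 5' LTR, the Ψ packaging signal, a truncated gag lacking its start codon and a pol region carrying the splice acceptor. Together these allow the genomic RNA to be packaged when gag-pol and envelope proteins are supplied in trans. Downstream, an internal mouse PGK promoter drives an N-terminally FLAG-tagged (annotated as 3xFLAG with an enterokinase site) Tat coding sequence, the 86-residue form from a clade C isolate, cloned between NotI and SalI. A human H1 Pol III promoter sits in reverse orientation within the 3' LTR region. This is a backbone feature intended for small-RNA expression, which explains the RNAi classification, but no hairpin insert is recorded.

The associated publication concerns Tat-mediated neuroinflammation and its inhibition by didehydro-cortistatin A. The construct therefore suits stable or transient expression of epitope-tagged Tat for detection, pull-down and functional comparison between clades.
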