Addgene plasmid #35982: MDH1-PGK-FLAG-TAT-86-C
Depositing lab: Susana Valente. Depositing organization: UF Scripps Biomedical Research. Publication: Didehydro-cortistatin A inhibits HIV-1 Tat mediated neuroinflammation and prevents potentiation of cocaine reward in Tat transgenic mice. Mediouni S, Jablonski J, Paris JJ, Clementz MA, Thenin-Houssier S, McLaughlin JP, Valente ST. Curr HIV Res. 2015;13(1):64-79. PubMed 25613133.
Backbone
  Vector backbone: MDH1-PGK-GFP_2.0
  Backbone manufacturer: Addgene Plasmid Repository
  Backbone size w/o insert (bp): 6963
  Vector type: Mammalian Expression, Retroviral, RNAi
Growth in bacteria
  Bacterial resistance: Ampicillin, 100 μg/mL
  Growth temperature: 37°C
  Growth strain: DH5alpha
  Copy number: High Copy
Gene/Insert
  Gene/Insert name: transactivating protein (alt name: tat; p14)
  Species: Human Immunodeficiency Virus
  Insert size (bp): 258
  Mutation: From the "C" HIV clade
  GenBank ID: 155871
  Entrez Gene: tat (a.k.a. HIV1gp5)
  Tag / fusion protein: Flag (N terminal on insert)
  Cloning method: Restriction Enzyme; 5′ cloning site NotI (not destroyed); 3′ cloning site SalI (not destroyed)
  Sequencing primers: 5′ mPGK fwd; 3′ H1 primer
Terms and licenses: Academic/Nonprofit Terms; Industry Terms: Not Available to Industry
How to cite: MDH1-PGK-FLAG-TAT-86-C was a gift from Susana Valente (Addgene plasmid # 35982 ; http://n2t.net/addgene:35982 ; RRID:Addgene_35982)
