>Addgene plasmid #35982 | MDH1-PGK-FLAG-TAT-86-C | addgene partial sequence | sequence record 45219 | mPGK-F 5'-cattctgcacgcttcaaaag-3'
CTCCGGGCCTTTCGACCTGCACCATGGACTACAAAGACCATGACGGTGATTATAAAGATCATGACATCGA
TTACAAGGATGACGATGACAAGCTTGCGGCCGCGAATTCAGAGCCAGTAGATCCTAACCTAGAGCCCTGG
AATCATCCAGGAAGTCAGCCCGAAACTGCTTGCAATAACTGTTTTTGTAAAAAATGTAGCTACCATTGTC
TAGTTTGCTTTCAGAAAAAAGGCTTAGGCATTTCACACGGCAGGAAGAAGCGGAGACAGCGACGAAGCGC
TCCTCCGAGCAGTGAGGATCATCAAAATCTTATATCAAAGCAACCCATACCCCGAACCCAAGGGGACCAG
ACAGGCTCGGAAGAACAGTAGGTCGACCTGCAGCCAAGCTTATCGATAAAATAAAAGATTTTATTTAGTC
TCCAGAAAAAGGGGGGAATGAAAGACCCCACCTGTAGGTTTGGCAAGAATTCGTTTAAACGGGCTCGAGT
GGTCTCATACAGAACTTATAAGATTCCCAAATCCAAAGACATTTCACGTTTATGGTGATTTCCCAGAACA
CATAGCGACATGCAAATATTGGGATCCGCTAGCTTAAGTAACGCCATTTTGCAAGGCATGGAAAATACAT
AACTGAGAATAGAGAAGTTCAGATCAAGGTTAGGAACAGAGAGACAGCAGAATATGGGCCAAACAGGATA
TCTGTGGTAAGCAGTTCCTGCCCCGGCTCAGGGCCAAGAACAGATGGTCCCCAGATGCGGTCCCGCCCTC
AGCAGTTTCTAGAGAACCATCAGATGTTTCCAGGGTGCCCCAAGGACCTGAAATGACCCTGTGCCTTATT
TGAACTAACCAATCAGTTCG
